Addgene plasmid #91823: pDD377
Purpose: Codon-optimized mTurquoise2 donor for the SapTrap cloning system
Depositing lab: Bob Goldstein. Depositing organization: University of North Carolina at Chapel Hill. Publication: SapTrap assembly of repair templates for Cas9-triggered homologous recombination with a self-excising cassette. Dickinson D, Slabodnick M, Chen A, Goldstein B. MicroPubl Biol. 2018 May 1;2018:10.17912/W2KT0N. doi: 10.17912/W2KT0N. PubMed 32550377.
Backbone
  Vector backbone: pDONR221
  Vector type: Worm Expression, CRISPR
Growth in bacteria
  Bacterial resistance: Kanamycin, 50 μg/mL
  Growth temperature: 37°C
  Growth strain: DH5alpha
  Copy number: High Copy
Gene/Insert
  Gene/Insert name: mTurquoise2-C1
  Species: Synthetic
  Insert size (bp): 870
  Cloning method: Gateway Cloning
  Sequencing primers: 5′ M13-F20; 3′ T7
Terms and licenses: Academic/Nonprofit Terms; Industry Terms: Not Available to Industry
How to cite: pDD377 was a gift from Bob Goldstein (Addgene plasmid # 91823 ; http://n2t.net/addgene:91823 ; RRID:Addgene_91823)
