[The description below was written by a language model from this plasmid's Addgene catalogue record and pLannotate feature annotations shown in this document.]
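Description:
pDD377 is a small (about 3.4 kb) donor plasmid built on the pDONR221 Gateway entry backbone. It supplies a codon-optimized mTurquoise2 cyan fluorescent protein module for the SapTrap cloning system, and it is catalogued as a worm expression/CRISPR vector. It is propagated in E. coli at high copy from a ColE1/pUC-type origin and selected with kanamycin through the aminoglycoside phosphotransferase (KanR) gene. The feature table also shows the usual pDONR-derived elements. These include rrnB T1 and T2 transcription terminators upstream of the cloning region, which insulate the insert from read-through transcription, a T7 promoter on the far side of the insert that serves as a sequencing primer site, and short residual lacI and lacZα fragments with no evident functional role.

The insert, recorded as mTurquoise2-C1 (synthetic, about 870 bp), lies between attL1 and attL2 sites, consistent with its introduction by Gateway recombination. The automated annotation labels this coding region as a fragment of the GFP variant vsfGFP-9. This most likely reflects sequence similarity among Aequorea victoria-derived fluorescent proteins, and the catalogue entry identifies the insert as mTurquoise2. No eukaryotic promoter or terminator is annotated, which suits a parts donor rather than a stand-alone expression construct.

In SapTrap, modular fragments are released from donor plasmids by the type IIS enzyme SapI and joined in a single reaction. The products are repair templates for Cas9-triggered homologous recombination, here in combination with a self-excising selection cassette. The SapI sites themselves are not annotated in the feature table. pDD377 therefore provides the fluorescent tag module for building knock-in templates that fuse mTurquoise2 to endogenous worm genes.
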