Features (pLannotate 1.2.2; 10 found; start..end, strand, type, name):
    121..213     +  CDS            lacI (fragment): lac repressor; lacI; The lac repressor binds to the lac operator to inhibit transcription in E. coli. This inhibition can be relieved by adding lactose or isopropyl-β-D-thiogalactopyranoside (IPTG).
    268..295     -  terminator     rrnB T2 terminator: transcription terminator T2 from the E. coli rrnB gene
    427..470     +  terminator     rrnB T1 terminator: Escherichia coli rrnB; transcription terminator T1 from the E. coli rrnB gene
    517..553     -  CDS            lacZα (fragment): LacZα fragment of β-galactosidase; lacZ fragment
    569..668     +  protein_bind   attL1: mutant version of attL; recombination site for the Gateway® LR reaction LR Clonase™
    683..1576    +  CDS            vsfGFP-9 (fragment): vsfGFP-9 is a basic (constitutively fluorescent) green fluorescent protein published in 2015, derived from Aequorea victoria. It has low acid sensitivity.
   1555..1654    -  protein_bind   attL2: mutant version of attL; recombination site for the Gateway® LR reaction LR Clonase™
   1672..1690    -  promoter       T7 promoter: promoter for bacteriophage T7 RNA polymerase
   1824..2633    +  CDS            KanR: aminoglycoside phosphotransferase; aph(3')-Ia; confers resistance to kanamycin in bacteria or G418 (Geneticin®) in eukaryotes
   2780..3368    +  rep_origin     ori: high-copy-number ColE1/pMB1/pBR322/pUC origin of replication
>Addgene plasmid #91823 | pDD377 | addgene full sequence | sequence record 178618 | Addgene NGS Result
CTTTCCTGCGTTATCCCCTGATTCTGTGGATAACCGTATTACCGCCTTTGAGTGAGCTGATACCGCTCGC
CGCAGCCGAACGACCGAGCGCAGCGAGTCAGTGAGCGAGGAAGCGGAAGAGCGCCCAATACGCAAACCGC
CTCTCCCCGCGCGTTGGCCGATTCATTAATGCAGCTGGCACGACAGGTTTCCCGACTGGAAAGCGGGCAG
TGAGCGCAACGCAATTAATACGCGTACCGCTAGCCAGGAAGAGTTTGTAGAAACGCAAAAAGGCCATCCG
TCAGGATGGCCTTCTGCTTAGTTTGATGCCTGGCAGTTTATGGCGGGCGTCCTGCCCGCCACCCTCCGGG
CCGTTGCTTCACAACGTTCAAATCCGCTCCCGGCGGATTTGTCCTACTCAGGAGAGCGTTCACCGACAAA
CAACAGATAAAACGAAAGGCCCAGTCTTCCGACTGAGCCTTTCGTTTTATTTGATGCCTGGCAGTTCCCT
ACTCTCGCGTTAACGCTAGCATGGATGTTTTCCCAGTCACGACGTTGTAAAACGACGGCCAGTCTTAAGC
TCGGGCCCCAAATAATGATTTTATTTTGACTGATAGTGACCTGTTCGTTGCAACAAATTGATGAGCAATG
CTTTTTTATAATGCCAACTTTGTACAAAAAAGCAGGCTGCTCTTCGATGGTAAGTAAGGGCGAAGAATTG
TTTACGGGGGTAGTACCAATCCTCGTCGAGCTCGACGGAGACGTCAACGGACACAAGTTCTCCGTCTCCG
GAGAGGGAGAGGGAGACGCCACCTACGGAAAGCTCACCCTCAAGTTCATCTGCACCACCGGAAAGCTCCC
AGTCCCATGGCCAACCCTCGTCACCACCCTCTCCTGGGGAGTCCAATGCTTCGCCCGTTACCCAGGTAAG
TTTGGGAATGTATATTCAATGTAATGAAGTTGGAGGATTTTTTCAGACCACATGAAGCAACACGACTTCT
TCAAGTCCGCCATGCCAGAGGGATACGTCCAAGAGCGTACCATCTTCTTCAAGGACGACGGAAACTACAA
GACCCGTGCCGAGGTCAAGTTCGAGGGAGACACCCTCGTCAACCGTATCGAGCTCAAGGTAAGTTTAACA
TGGGAATCGTGCTTCTGTTTAAACAAGAATGGTTTTCAGGGAATCGACTTCAAGGAGGACGGAAACATCC
TCGGACACAAGCTCGAGTACAACTACTTCTCCGACAACGTCTACATCACCGCCGACAAGCAAAAGAACGG
AATCAAGGCCAACTTCAAGGTAAGTTTGCATTTTGTAATAATTTGAGAATCCAAAAACTTGCTTTTTCAG
ATCCGTCACAACATCGAGGACGGAGGAGTCCAACTCGCCGACCACTACCAACAAAACACCCCAATCGGAG
ACGGACCAGTCCTCCTCCCAGACAACCACTACCTCTCCACCCAATCCAAGCTCTCCAAGGACCCAAACGA
GAAGCGTGACCACATGGTCCTCCTCGAGTTCGTCACCGCCGCCGGAATCACCCTCGGAATGGACGAGCTC
TACAAGCGAAGAGCACCCAGCTTTCTTGTACAAAGTTGGCATTATAAGAAAGCATTGCTTATCAATTTGT
TGCAACGAACAGGTCACTATCAGTCAAAATAAAATCATTATTTGCCATCCAGCTGATATCCCCTATAGTG
AGTCGTATTACATGGTCATAGCTGTTTCCTGGCAGCTCTGGCCCGTGTCTCAAAATCTCTGATGTTACAT
TGCACAAGATAAAAATATATCATCATGAACAATAAAACTGTCTGCTTACATAAACAGTAATACAAGGGGT
GTTATGAGCCATATTCAACGGGAAACGTCGAGGCCGCGATTAAATTCCAACATGGATGCTGATTTATATG
GGTATAAATGGGCTCGCGATAATGTCGGGCAATCAGGTGCGACAATCTATCGCTTGTATGGGAAGCCCGA
TGCGCCAGAGTTGTTTCTGAAACATGGCAAAGGTAGCGTTGCCAATGATGTTACAGATGAGATGGTCAGA
CTAAACTGGCTGACGGAATTTATGCCTCTTCCGACCATCAAGCATTTTATCCGTACTCCTGATGATGCAT
GGTTACTCACCACTGCGATCCCCGGAAAAACAGCATTCCAGGTATTAGAAGAATATCCTGATTCAGGTGA
AAATATTGTTGATGCGCTGGCAGTGTTCCTGCGCCGGTTGCATTCGATTCCTGTTTGTAATTGTCCTTTT
AACAGCGATCGCGTATTTCGTCTCGCTCAGGCGCAATCACGAATGAATAACGGTTTGGTTGATGCGAGTG
ATTTTGATGACGAGCGTAATGGCTGGCCTGTTGAACAAGTCTGGAAAGAAATGCATAAACTTTTGCCATT
CTCACCGGATTCAGTCGTCACTCATGGTGATTTCTCACTTGATAACCTTATTTTTGACGAGGGGAAATTA
ATAGGTTGTATTGATGTTGGACGAGTCGGAATCGCAGACCGATACCAGGATCTTGCCATCCTATGGAACT
GCCTCGGTGAGTTTTCTCCTTCATTACAGAAACGGCTTTTTCAAAAATATGGTATTGATAATCCTGATAT
GAATAAATTGCAGTTTCATTTGATGCTCGATGAGTTTTTCTAATCAGAATTGGTTAATTGGTTGTAACAC
TGGCAGAGCATTACGCTGACTTGACGGGACGGCGCAAGCTCATGACCAAAATCCCTTAACGTGAGTTACG
CGTCGTTCCACTGAGCGTCAGACCCCGTAGAAAAGATCAAAGGATCTTCTTGAGATCCTTTTTTTCTGCG
CGTAATCTGCTGCTTGCAAACAAAAAAACCACCGCTACCAGCGGTGGTTTGTTTGCCGGATCAAGAGCTA
CCAACTCTTTTTCCGAAGGTAACTGGCTTCAGCAGAGCGCAGATACCAAATACTGTTCTTCTAGTGTAGC
CGTAGTTAGGCCACCACTTCAAGAACTCTGTAGCACCGCCTACATACCTCGCTCTGCTAATCCTGTTACC
AGTGGCTGCTGCCAGTGGCGATAAGTCGTGTCTTACCGGGTTGGACTCAAGACGATAGTTACCGGATAAG
GCGCAGCGGTCGGGCTGAACGGGGGGTTCGTGCACACAGCCCAGCTTGGAGCGAACGACCTACACCGAAC
TGAGATACCTACAGCGTGAGCTATGAGAAAGCGCCACGCTTCCCGAAGGGAGAAAGGCGGACAGGTATCC
GGTAAGCGGCAGGGTCGGAACAGGAGAGCGCACGAGGGAGCTTCCAGGGGGAAACGCCTGGTATCTTTAT
AGTCCTGTCGGGTTTCGCCACCTCTGACTTGAGCGTCGATTTTTGTGATGCTCGTCAGGGGGGCGGAGCC
TATGGAAAAACGCCAGCAACGCGGCCTTTTTACGGTTCCTGGCCTTTTGCTGGCCTTTTGCTCACATGTT
